>Addgene plasmid #70865 | pFOSGE_COF2D01 | depositor partial sequence | sequence record 126807 | insert
ATGGAAGAAAAGGTTCTGCCGAAATTCGTATTACCGTCTCCAAAGTTCGGCAAGCCCAATGGATCCACCA
CATCCAATCACCTCTACCTGACCCCCAGCGGGATGACCCTGCTGCCGCGCTCCAAGCAACCGCCGCCCAT
GTACGGTGCACGAGGATCAACAGTGCCAGCTAAATATCTGCACCAAGAACAAAGCAGCCCAGTGAGCGTG
CCTGCATCCCCGCCAGTTTACCATTCTCCTCCGCGACCGGAATTTTGTCACACATGTGTAATGGAGCTGG
CCAACTCTCAGGATATGAAACTCCACCTGGAGCAACACGAGTTCTGCCCTGCCGATGACTGCGACTTTGC
GGCGCTCCACAACATCCTGGAACGTCACATAGAATCCAATCACATCACAGGAACCTACGTAAAGGTAAAG
AAAGTTTGGTCCGAGGAAGAATTGGCCGCTTGGAGGGCAGAACGAAGAAAAAAATTTCCCACTGCGGCCA
ATGTTGAGCTGGCTAGATTAGCCAAGGAACAGCGAATTAAACGCGGAGAGCGCCTGGAGGCTTCGAAATC
TCGCTTCGGAAACCGGGAAGATCGCCAACGGACGCGAGGAGGACCCCAGGGAGATCACAAAGTTCGTTTC
GATCCGAAAAACAAGAAAAAGAGATGTGCCAAAGGGAAAGCCAATGAAAAGAAGAAAAAACGTGTTGGTA
CTGATAAAGCAAACGAAGCTTTGAAGCAGAAAGAAACTAATGAAGATAAAAAAGAAGAGGAAGTTAATTT
GTGCTCCCTGGGAAATGCTAAATTTGGAGGAACTGGACAAATGCCGGAGTACCAGCACTTTAAGGCAAAA
GTTCAAAAGAAGGATAATGCTTTGTCTAGCTTTCTTGGAATGTACGGGTCAGATAGTGACGAAGAAAGTG
AAGCTGAGAGTGATGATCAGAATACAGCAGACTGCAGTAAACAAATCCCAGCACAAGTAGAGAGCTCCCA
AAGTATGCCATCTGAAATCACAGAAATGGGTCCAGCCCTTGAGGCTTCAAATACACCTAACTCTGTTGAT
AATACTCAAACTTGTGAAGACTTTACACCTATGTTGGAAATGACATCATCAGACCAAGTGCCGCGAGAAA
TAAGCAACATTAGTCAAATAACTACATCTAACTCAGAGCCTGCCAAGGAAGATGGCTCCTCCGACGAAGG
ACCGGATGAAGAGCCCTTCCAGCGAGTGACCGAAACTATAACAGCGTCAGATCCAGTCAAACCACCTCCT
GAACCAATGGAACCGAAGCCACAAACTGCACCCAAAAGAGCAGCTCCAAAGCGAATTTATGGCTTGAACT
ACAAGAGAGCGCGCAAGCAAACCCCGAACACTATGTTGTCGAAACTATTAGAATCCGATATACGCCATGA
AAGAAATGTCCTGCTGCAGTGCGTGCGACATGTTTGCGAGAGAAATTTCTTTGGCATTGGTCAAGCTAAA
CCAAATCAAGAAACGTTGGTTACCACTTGTGATAAAACCGTTGATTCAACACCGGATGCATTA
