>Addgene plasmid #70865 | pFOSGE_COF2D01 | addgene partial sequence | sequence record 130833 | M13-F20 5'-TGTAAAACGACGGCCAGT-3'
GATTTTATTTTGACTGATAGTGACCTGTTCGTTGCAACAAATTGATGAGCAATGCTTTTTTATAATGCCA
ACTTTGTACAAAAAAGCAGGCTTCATGGAAGAAAAGGTTCTGCCGAAATTCGTATTACCGTCTCCAAAGT
TCGGCAAGCCCAATGGATCCACCACATCCAATCACCTCTACCTGACCCCCAGCGGGATGACCCTGCTGCC
GCGCTCCAAGCAACCGCCGCCCATGTACGGTGCACGAGGATCAACAGTGCCAGCTAAATATCTGCACCAA
GAACAAAGCAGCCCAGTGAGCGTGCCTGCATCCCCGCCAGTTTACCATTCTCCTCCGCGACCGGAATTTT
GTCACACATGTGTAATGGAGCTGGCCAACTCTCAGGATATGAAACTCCACCTGGAGCAACACGAGTTCTG
CCCTGCCGATGACTGCGACTTTGCGGCGCTCCACAACATCCTGGAACGTCACATAGAATCCAATCACATC
ACAGGAACCTACGTAAAGGTAAAGAAAGTTTGGTCCGAGGAAGAATTGGCCGCTTGGAGGGCAGAACGAA
GAAAAAAATTTCCCACTGCGGCCAATGTTGAGCTGGCTAGATTAGCCAAGGAACAGCGAATTAAACGCGG
AGAGCGCCTGGAGGCTTCGAAATCTCGCTTCGGAAACCGGGAAGATCGCCAACGGACGCGAGGAGGACCC
CAGGGAGATCACAAAGTTCGTTTCGATCCGAAA
