>Addgene plasmid #70865 | pFOSGE_COF2D01 | addgene partial sequence | sequence record 130834 | M13-Rev 5'-CAGGAAACAGCTATGACC-3'
GGCAATAATGATTTTATTTTGACTGATAGTGACCTGTTCGTTGCAACAAATTGATAAGCAATGCTTTCTT
ATAATGCCAACTTTGTACAAGAAAGCTGGGTCTAATGCATCCGGTGTTGAATCAACGGTTTTATCACAAG
TGGTAACCAACGTTTCTTGATTTGGTTTAGCTTGACCAATGCCAAAGAAATTTCTCTCGCAAACATGTCG
CACGCACTGCAGCAGGACATTTCTTTCATGGCGTATATCGGATTCTAATAGTTTCGACAACATAGTGTTC
GGGGTTTGCTTGCGCGCTCTCTTGTAGTTCAAGCCATAAATTCGCTTTGGAGCTGCTCTTTTGGGTGCAG
TTTGTGGCTTCGGTTCCATTGGTTCAGGAGGTGGTTTGACTGGATCTGACGCTGTTATAGTTTCGGTCAC
TCGCTGGAAGGGCTCTTCATCCGGTCCTTCGTCGGAGGAGCCATCTTCCTTGGCAGGCTCTGAGTTAGAT
GTAGTTATTTGACTAATGTTGCTTATTTCTCGCGGCACTTGGTCTGATGATGTCATTTCCAACATAGGTG
TAAAGTCTTCACAAGTTTGAGTATTATCAACAGAGTTAGGTGTATTTGAAGCCTCAAGGGCTGGACCCAT
TTCTGTGATTTCAGATGGCATACTTTGGGAGCTCTCTACTTGTGCTGGGATTTGTTTACTGCAGTCTGCT
GTATTCTGATCATCACTCTCAGCTTCACTTTCTTCGTCACTATCTGACCCGTACATTCCAAGAAAGCTAG
ACAAAGCATTATCCTTCTTTTGAACTTTTG
