[The description below was written by a language model from this plasmid's Addgene catalogue record.]
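Description:
pFOSGE_COF2D01 is a Gateway entry clone built in the commercial pDONR221 donor backbone, carrying the Drosophila melanogaster gene Nufip (CG4076; the listed transcript identifier suggests a single annotated isoform was used) as an insert of about 1.5 kb. It is a bacterial cloning plasmid rather than an expression vector. It is maintained at high copy number in standard E. coli cloning strains under kanamycin selection. The record states no promoter driving the insert, which is expected for entry clones, since these serve only as a sequence-verified source of an open reading frame.

The insert was introduced by Gateway cloning. In the pDONR221 system this normally means a BP recombination reaction in which an attB-flanked PCR product replaces the donor vector's counter-selectable cassette, leaving the insert flanked by attL sites. Those sites then allow transfer of the Nufip sequence by LR recombination into any compatible destination vector, which supplies the promoter, tags or fusion partners needed for a given experiment. No feature table is provided, so the att sites, the presence or absence of a stop codon, and the exact insert boundaries cannot be confirmed from the record. M13 forward and reverse primer sites flanking the insert are listed for sequence verification.

The plasmid name and associated publication indicate that it is one member of a clone collection assembled for a study of the context-dependent regulatory functions of transcriptional regulators in flies. Its use is as a shuttle source of Nufip for making downstream expression or fusion constructs.
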