Addgene plasmid #70865: pFOSGE_COF2D01
Purpose: Gateway entry clone
Depositing lab: Alexander Stark. Depositing organization: Research Institute of Molecular Pathology (IMP). Publication: Transcriptional regulators form diverse groups with context-dependent regulatory functions. Stampfel G, Kazmar T, Frank O, Wienerroither S, Reiter F, Stark A. Nature. 2015 Nov 9. doi: 10.1038/nature15545. PubMed 26550828.
Backbone
  Vector backbone: pDONR221
  Backbone manufacturer: Invitrogen
  Backbone size w/o insert (bp): 4762
  Vector type: Gateway entry vector
Growth in bacteria
  Bacterial resistance: Kanamycin, 50 μg/mL
  Growth temperature: 37°C
  Growth strain: DH5alpha
  Copy number: High Copy
Gene/Insert
  Gene/Insert name: Nufip (alt names: FBgn0036812; CG4076, FBtr0075088)
  Species: D. melanogaster (fly)
  Insert size (bp): 1533
  Entrez Gene: Nufip (a.k.a. CG4076, Dmel\CG4076, NUFIP)
  Cloning method: Gateway Cloning
  Sequencing primers: 5′ M13-F20; 3′ M13R
Terms and licenses: Academic/Nonprofit Terms; Industry Terms: Not Available to Industry
How to cite: pFOSGE_COF2D01 was a gift from Alexander Stark (Addgene plasmid # 70865 ; http://n2t.net/addgene:70865 ; RRID:Addgene_70865)
